Addgene plasmid #238129: pRRL-SFFV_STUB1-UBOXdel-V5_Tomato
Purpose: Expresses V5-tagged STUB1 (with UBOX deletion) with Tomato selectable marker.
Depositing lab: Arlene Sharpe. Depositing organization: Harvard Medical School. Publication: A STUB1-CHIC2 complex inhibits CD8(+) T cells to restrain tumor immunity. LaFleur MW, Milling LE, Prathima P, Li V, Lemmen AM, Streeter ISL, Heisig PKS, Derosia NM, Riffo E, Xu H, Nguyen TH, Kolengaden A, Markson SC, Doench JG, Sharpe AH. Nat Immunol. 2025 Sep;26(9):1476-1487. doi: 10.1038/s41590-025-02231-6. Epub 2025 Aug 12. PubMed 40796662.
Backbone
  Vector backbone: pRRL
  Backbone size w/o insert (bp): 8017
  Total vector size (bp): 8761
  Vector type: Mammalian Expression
  Selectable markers: Tomato
Growth in bacteria
  Bacterial resistance: Ampicillin, 100 μg/mL
  Growth temperature: 37°C
  Growth strain: NEB Stable
  Copy number: High Copy
Gene/Insert
  Gene/Insert name: V5-tagged-STUB1
  Species: M. musculus (mouse)
  Mutation: Deleted UBOX domain (amino acids 224-294)
  GenBank ID: 56424
  Promoter: SFFV
  Tag / fusion protein: V5 (C terminal on insert)
  Cloning method: Gene Synthesis
  Sequencing primers: 5′ SFFV
Resource information
  A portion of this plasmid was derived from a plasmid made by: Genscript performed the cloning.
Terms and licenses: Academic/Nonprofit Terms; Industry Terms: Not Available to Industry
How to cite: pRRL-SFFV_STUB1-UBOXdel-V5_Tomato was a gift from Arlene Sharpe (Addgene plasmid # 238129 ; http://n2t.net/addgene:238129 ; RRID:Addgene_238129)
