[The description below was written by a language model from this plasmid's Addgene catalogue record and pLannotate feature annotations shown in this document.]
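Description:
pRRL-SFFV_STUB1-UBOXdel-V5_Tomato is an 8.8 kb plasmid built on the pRRL backbone. The catalogue lists it simply as a mammalian expression vector, but its annotated features are those of an HIV-1-based lentiviral transfer vector. An RSV enhancer/promoter is fused to a truncated 5' LTR, which allows genomic RNA to be transcribed without Tat. This is followed by the Ψ packaging signal with a gag fragment, the Rev response element for Rev-dependent nuclear export, and the cPPT/CTS element that aids nuclear import of the reverse-transcribed genome. A second truncated LTR lies downstream of the cargo, followed by an SV40 poly(A) signal and SV40 origin. In bacteria the plasmid is maintained through a high-copy ColE1/pUC-type origin and ampicillin resistance. An f1 origin and remnants of lac and pBluescript cloning sequences are also present.

The cargo is a bicistronic cassette driven by the spleen focus-forming virus (SFFV) LTR promoter, which is commonly chosen for strong expression in haematopoietic cells. The first cistron encodes mouse Stub1 (also known as CHIP) lacking its U-box domain (amino acids 224–294), the region responsible for E3 ubiquitin ligase activity. It carries a C-terminal V5 epitope according to the record, although the tag is not separately annotated in the feature table. The synthesized insert is flanked by Gateway attB1/attB2 remnants. An EMCV IRES then directs translation of dTomato from the same transcript, so that expressing cells can be identified or sorted by fluorescence rather than drug selection. A WPRE downstream enhances transcript stability and expression. The construct serves to express a U-box-deleted STUB1 mutant, and the associated publication concerns a STUB1–CHIC2 complex in CD8+ T cells and tumour immunity.
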