Features (pLannotate 1.2.2; 32 found; start..end, strand, type, name):
    296..421     -  misc_feature   HIV-1 Ψ: packaging signal of human immunodeficiency virus type 1
    468..648     -  LTR            5' LTR (truncated): truncated 5' long terminal repeat (LTR) from HIV-1
    649..875     -  promoter       RSV promoter: Rous sarcoma virus enhancer/promoter
    903..921     -  promoter       T3 promoter: promoter for bacteriophage T3 RNA polymerase
    966..982     -  protein_bind   lac operator: The lac repressor binds to the lac operator to inhibit transcription in E. coli. This inhibition can be relieved by adding lactose or isopropyl-β-D-thiogalactopyranoside (IPTG). lac repressor encoded by lacI
    990..1020    -  promoter       lac promoter: promoter for the E. coli lac operon
   1035..1056    -  protein_bind   CAP binding site: CAP binding activates transcription in the presence of cAMP. E. coli catabolite activator protein
   1069..1161    -  CDS            lacI (fragment): lac repressor; lacI; The lac repressor binds to the lac operator to inhibit transcription in E. coli. This inhibition can be relieved by adding lactose or isopropyl-β-D-thiogalactopyranoside (IPTG).
   1344..1932    -  rep_origin     ori: high-copy-number ColE1/pMB1/pBR322/pUC origin of replication
   2103..2963    -  CDS            AmpR: β-lactamase; bla; confers resistance to ampicillin, carbenicillin, and related antibiotics
   2964..3068    -  promoter       AmpR promoter: bla
   3121..3549    -  rep_origin     f1 ori (sequence partly withheld): f1 bacteriophage origin of replication; arrow indicates direction of (+) strand synthesis
   3554..3709    -  CDS            lacZα (fragment): LacZα fragment of β-galactosidase; lacZ fragment
   3717..3735    +  promoter       T7 promoter: promoter for bacteriophage T7 RNA polymerase
   3756..3891    -  rep_origin     SV40 ori: SV40 origin of replication
   3931..4052    -  polyA_signal   SV40 poly(A) signal: SV40 polyadenylation signal
   4124..4304    -  LTR            5' LTR (truncated): truncated 5' long terminal repeat (LTR) from HIV-1
   4290..4445    -  CDS            nef (fragment): NEF_HV1LA - Experimental evidence at protein level: Swiss-Prot protein existence level 1. Extracellular Nef protein targets CD4(+) T-lymphocytes for apoptosis by interacting with CXCR4 surface receptors. From Human immunodeficiency virus type 1 group M subtype B (isolate Lai) (HIV-1).
   4447..4850    -  misc_feature   WPRE: woodchuck hepatitis virus posttranscriptional regulatory element
   4982..5041    -  CDS            S (fragment): HBSAG_WHV6 - Experimental evidence at transcript level: Swiss-Prot protein existence level 2. The middle envelope protein plays an important role in the budding of the virion. It is involved in the induction of budding in a nucleocapsid independent way. In this process the majority of envelope proteins bud to form subviral lipoprotein particles of 22 nm of diameter that do not contain a nucleocapsid (By similarity). From Woodchuck hepatitis B virus (isolate w64/pWS23) (WHV).
   5041..5066    -  misc_feature   MCS (fragment): pBluescript multiple cloning site
   5085..5786    -  CDS            dTomato: dTomato is a basic (constitutively fluorescent) orange fluorescent protein published in 2004, derived from Discosoma sp.. It is reported to be a somewhat slowly-maturing dimer with low acid sensitivity.
   5800..6262    -  misc_feature   IRES: internal ribosome entry site (IRES) of the encephalomyocarditis virus (EMCV)
   6431..6454    +  protein_bind   attB2: mutant version of attB; recombination site for the Gateway® BP reaction BP Clonase™
   6532..7200    -  CDS            Stub1 (fragment): CHIP_MOUSE - Also known as Chip From Mus musculus (Mouse).
   7206..7223    -  protein_bind   attB1 (fragment): mutant version of attB; core recombination site for the Gateway® BP reaction BP Clonase™
   7250..7273    -  misc_feature   MCS (fragment): pBluescript multiple cloning site
   7283..7684    -  promoter       SFFV promoter: spleen focus-forming virus long terminal repeat (LTR) promoter
   7718..7835    -  misc_feature   cPPT/CTS: central polypurine tract and central termination sequence of HIV-1
   7854..7954    -  CDS            Rev (fragment): human immunodeficiency virus 1 (HIV-1) Rev protein; rev; enhances nuclear export of unspliced and incompletely spliced viral mRNAs
   8331..8564    -  misc_feature   RRE: The Rev response element (RRE) of HIV-1 allows for Rev-dependent mRNA export from the nucleus to the cytoplasm.
   8710..312     -  CDS            HIV-1 gag (fragment) (across the origin): gag protein from human immunodeficiency virus 1; gag
>Addgene plasmid #238129 | pRRL-SFFV_STUB1-UBOXdel-V5_Tomato | addgene full sequence | sequence record 475927 | Addgene NGS Result
TCTTGTCTAAAGCTTCCTTGGTGTCTTTTATCTCTATCCTTTGATGCACACAATAGAGGGTTGCTACTGT
ATTATATAATGATCTAAGTTCTTCTGATCCTGTCTGAAGGGATGGTTGTAGCTGTCCCAGTATTTGTCTA
CAGCCTTCTGATGTTTCTAACAGGCCAGGATTAACTGCGAATCGTTCTAGCTCCCTGCTTGCCCATACTA
TATGTTTTAATTTATATTTTTTCTTTCCCCCTGGCCTTAACCGAATTTTTTCCCATCGCGATCTAATTCT
CCCCCGCTTAATACTGACGCTCTCGCACCCATCTCTCTCCTTCTAGCCTCCGCTAGTCAAAATTTTTGGC
GTACTCACCAGTCGCCGCCCCTCGCCTCTTGCCGTGCGCGCTTCAGCAAGCCGAGTCCTGCGTCGAGAGA
GCTCCTCTGGTTTCCCTTTCGCTTTCAAGTCCCTGTTCGGGCGCCACTGCTAGAGATTTTCCACACTGAC
TAAAAGGGTCTGAGGGATCTCTAGTTACCAGAGTCACACAACAGACGGGCACACACTACTTGAAGCACTC
AAGGCAAGCTTTATTGAGGCTTAAGCAGTGGGTTCCCTAGTTAGCCAGAGAGCTCCCAGGCTCAGATCTG
GTCTAACCAGAGAGACCCGTTTATGTATCGAGCTAGGCACTTAAATACAATATCTCTGCAATGCGGCAAT
TCAGTGGTTCGTCCAATCCATGTCAGACCCGTCTGTTGCCTTCCTAATAAGGCACGATCGTACCACCTTA
CTTCCACCAATCGGCATGCACGGTGCTTTTTCTCTCCTTGTAAGGCATGTTGCTAACTCATCGTTACCAT
GTTGCAAGACTACAAGAGTATTGCATAAGACTACATTAAGCTTGCAGCTCCAGCTTTTGTTCCCTTTAGT
GAGGGTTAATTGCGCGCTTGGCGTAATCATGGTCATAGCTGTTTCCTGTGTGAAATTGTTATCCGCTCAC
AATTCCACACAACATACGAGCCGGAAGCATAAAGTGTAAAGCCTGGGGTGCCTAATGAGTGAGCTAACTC
ACATTAATTGCGTTGCGCTCACTGCCCGCTTTCCAGTCGGGAAACCTGTCGTGCCAGCTGCATTAATGAA
TCGGCCAACGCGCGGGGAGAGGCGGTTTGCGTATTGGGCGCTCTTCCGCTTCCTCGCTCACTGACTCGCT
GCGCTCGGTCGTTCGGCTGCGGCGAGCGGTATCAGCTCACTCAAAGGCGGTAATACGGTTATCCACAGAA
TCAGGGGATAACGCAGGAAAGAACATGTGAGCAAAAGGCCAGCAAAAGGCCAGGAACCGTAAAAAGGCCG
CGTTGCTGGCGTTTTTCCATAGGCTCCGCCCCCCTGACGAGCATCACAAAAATCGACGCTCAAGTCAGAG
GTGGCGAAACCCGACAGGACTATAAAGATACCAGGCGTTTCCCCCTGGAAGCTCCCTCGTGCGCTCTCCT
GTTCCGACCCTGCCGCTTACCGGATACCTGTCCGCCTTTCTCCCTTCGGGAAGCGTGGCGCTTTCTCATA
GCTCACGCTGTAGGTATCTCAGTTCGGTGTAGGTCGTTCGCTCCAAGCTGGGCTGTGTGCACGAACCCCC
CGTTCAGCCCGACCGCTGCGCCTTATCCGGTAACTATCGTCTTGAGTCCAACCCGGTAAGACACGACTTA
TCGCCACTGGCAGCAGCCACTGGTAACAGGATTAGCAGAGCGAGGTATGTAGGCGGTGCTACAGAGTTCT
TGAAGTGGTGGCCTAACTACGGCTACACTAGAAGAACAGTATTTGGTATCTGCGCTCTGCTGAAGCCAGT
TACCTTCGGAAAAAGAGTTGGTAGCTCTTGATCCGGCAAACAAACCACCGCTGGTAGCGGTGGTTTTTTT
GTTTGCAAGCAGCAGATTACGCGCAGAAAAAAAGGATCTCAAGAAGATCCTTTGATCTTTTCTACGGGGT
CTGACGCTCAGTGGAACGAAAACTCACGTTAAGGGATTTTGGTCATGAGATTATCAAAAAGGATCTTCAC
CTAGATCCTTTTAAATTAAAAATGAAGTTTTAAATCAATCTAAAGTATATATGAGTAAACTTGGTCTGAC
AGTTACCAATGCTTAATCAGTGAGGCACCTATCTCAGCGATCTGTCTATTTCGTTCATCCATAGTTGCCT
GACTCCCCGTCGTGTAGATAACTACGATACGGGAGGGCTTACCATCTGGCCCCAGTGCTGCAATGATACC
GCGAGACCCACGCTCACCGGCTCCAGATTTATCAGCAATAAACCAGCCAGCCGGAAGGGCCGAGCGCAGA
AGTGGTCCTGCAACTTTATCCGCCTCCATCCAGTCTATTAATTGTTGCCGGGAAGCTAGAGTAAGTAGTT
CGCCAGTTAATAGTTTGCGCAACGTTGTTGCCATTGCTACAGGCATCGTGGTGTCACGCTCGTCGTTTGG
TATGGCTTCATTCAGCTCCGGTTCCCAACGATCAAGGCGAGTTACATGATCCCCCATGTTGTGCAAAAAA
GCGGTTAGCTCCTTCGGTCCTCCGATCGTTGTCAGAAGTAAGTTGGCCGCAGTGTTATCACTCATGGTTA
TGGCAGCACTGCATAATTCTCTTACTGTCATGCCATCCGTAAGATGCTTTTCTGTGACTGGTGAGTACTC
AACCAAGTCATTCTGAGAATAGTGTATGCGGCGACCGAGTTGCTCTTGCCCGGCGTCAATACGGGATAAT
ACCGCGCCACATAGCAGAACTTTAAAAGTGCTCATCATTGGAAAACGTTCTTCGGGGCGAAAACTCTCAA
GGATCTTACCGCTGTTGAGATCCAGTTCGATGTAACCCACTCGTGCACCCAACTGATCTTCAGCATCTTT
TACTTTCACCAGCGTTTCTGGGTGAGCAAAAACAGGAAGGCAAAATGCCGCAAAAAAGGGAATAAGGGCG
ACACGGAAATGTTGAATACTCATACTCTTCCTTTTTCAATATTATTGAAGCATTTATCAGGGTTATTGTC
TCATGAGCGGATACATATTTGAATGTATTTAGAAAAATAAACAAATAGGGGTTCCGCGCACATTTCCCCG
AAAAGTGCCACCTAAATTGTAAGCGTTAATATTTTGTTAAAATTCGCGTTAAATTTTTGTTAAATCAGCT
CATTTTTTAACCAATAGGCCGAAATCGGCAAAATCCCTTATAAATCAAAAGAATAGACCGAGATAGGGT
[37 nt withheld, positions 3220-3256]
AAAGAACGTGGACTCCAACGTCAAAGG
[49 nt withheld, positions 3284-3332]
T
[91 nt withheld, positions 3334-3424]
G
[124 nt withheld, positions 3426-3549]
CCCATTCGCCATTCAGGCTGCGCAACTGTTGGGAAGGGCGATCGGTGCGGGCCTCTTCGCTATTACGCCA
GCTGGCGAAAGGGGGATGTGCTGCAAGGCGATTAAGTTGGGTAACGCCAGGGTTTTCCCAGTCACGACGT
TGTAAAACGACGGCCAGTGAGCGCGCGTAATACGACTCACTATAGGGCGAATTGGGTACGTCCCTAGGCC
TCCAAAAAAGCCTCCTCACTACTTCTGGAATAGCTCAGAGGCCGAGGCGGCCTCGGCCTCTGCATAAATA
AAAAAAATTAGTCAGCCATGGGGCGGAGAATGGGCGGAACTGGGCGGAGTTAGGGGCGGGATGGGCGGAG
TTAGGGGCGGGATAGCTAGAGCCAGACATGATAAGATACATTGATGAGTTTGGACAAACCACAACTAGAA
TGCAGTGAAAAAAATGCTTTATTTGTGAAATTTGTGATGCTATTGCTTTATTTGTAACCATTATAAGCTG
CAATAAACAAGTTCCTCTCACTCTCTGATATTCATTTCTTTGCAAGTTATAAATACTGAATAATAAGATG
ACATGAACTACTACTGCTAGAGATTTTCCACACTGACTAAAAGGGTCTGAGGGATCTCTAGTTACCAGAG
TCACACAACAGACGGGCACACACTACTTGAAGCACTCAAGGCAAGCTTTATTGAGGCTTAAGCAGTGGGT
TCCCTAGTTAGCCAGAGAGCTCCCAGGCTCAGATCTGGTCTAACCAGAGAGACCCAGTACAAGCAAAAAG
CAGATCTTGTCTTCGTTGGGAGTTACGTAGCCCTTCCAGTCCCCCCTTTTCTTTTAAAAAGTGGCTAAGA
TCTACAGCTGCCTTGTAAGTCATTGGTCTTAAAGGTACCTGATATCGAATTCGAAAGGACGTCAGCTTCC
CCGACAACACCACGGAATTATCAGTGCCCAGCAACCTAGCCCCTGTCCAGCAGCGGGCAAGGCAGGCGGC
GATGAGTTCTGCCGTGGCGATCGGGAGGGGGAAAGCGAAAGTCCCAGAAAGGAGTTGACAGGTGGTGGCA
ATGCCCCAGCCAGTGGGGGTTGCGTCAGCAAACACAGAGCACACCACGCCACGTTGACGGACAACGGGCC
ACAACTCCTCATAAAGAGACAGCAACCAGGATTTATACAAGGAGGAGAAAACGAAAGCCGTACGGGAAGC
AATAGCATGATACAGAGGCATTAAAGCAGCATATCCACACAGCGTAAAAGGAGCAACATAGTTAAGAATA
TCAGTCAATCTTTCACAAATTTTGTAATCCAGAGGTTGATTAACAGGAACAGAGCGTAAATAACGGGAAA
GTTTCTTAACATGTTTGTCTTGTGGCAATACACCTGAACTAGTAATTACATATCCCTAAAAATGTAAATG
ATTGCCCCACCATTTTGTTTTATTAACATTTAAATGTATACCCAAATCAAGAAAAACAGAACAAATATGG
GAATAAATGGCGGTAAGATGCTCGAATTCCTGCAGCCCGGGGGATCCGTCGACGCGGCCGCTTTACTTGT
ACAGCTCGTCCATGCCGTACAGGAACAGGTGGTGGCGGCCCTCGGAGCGCTCGTACTGTTCCACGATGGT
GTAGTCCTCGTTGTGGGAGGTGATGTCCAGCTTGGTGTCCACGTAGTAGTAGCCGGGCAGTTGCACGGGC
TTCTTGGCCATGTAGATGGTCTTGAACTCCACCAGGTAGTGGCCGCCGTCCTTCAGCTTCAGGGCCTGGT
GGATCTCGCCCTTCAGCACGCCGTCGCGGGGGTACAGGCGCTCGGTGGAGGCCTCCCAGCCCATGGTCTT
CTTCTGCATTACGGGGCCGTCGGGGGGGAAGTTGGTGCCGCGCATCTTCACCTTGTAGATCAGCGTGCCG
TCCTGCAGGGAGGAGTCCTGGGTCACGGTCACCAGACCGCCGTCCTCGAAGTTCATCACGCGCTCCCACT
TGAAGCCCTCGGGGAAGGACAGCTTCTTGTAATCGGGGATGTCGGCGGGGTGCTTCACGTACGCCTTGGA
GCCGTACATGAACTGGGGGGACAGGATGTCCCAGGCGAAGGGCAGGGGGCCGCCCTTGGTCACCTTCAGC
TTGGCGGTCTGGGTGCCCTCGTAGGGGCGGCCCTCGCCCTCGCCCTCGATCTCGAACTCGTGGCCGTTCA
TGGAGCCCTCCATGCGCACCTTGAAGCGCATGAACTCTTTGATGACCTCCTCGCCCTTGCTCACCATGGT
TGTGGCCATATTATCATCGTGTTTTTCAAAGGAAAACCACGTCCCCGTGGTTCGGGGGGCCTAGACGTTT
TTTTAACCTCGACTAAACACATGTAAAGCATGTGCACCGAGGCCCCAGATCAGATCCCATACAATGGGGT
ACCTTCTGGGCATCCTTCAGCCCCTTGTTGAATACGCTTGAGGAGAGCCATTTGACTCTTTCCACAACTA
TCCAACTCACAACGTGGCACTGGGGTTGTGCCGCCTTTGCAGGTGTATCTTATACACGTGGCTTTTGGCC
GCAGAGGCACCTGTCGCCAGGTGGGGGGTTCCGCTGCCTGCAAAGGGTCGCTACAGACGTTGTTTGTCTT
CAAGAAGCTTCCAGAGGAACTGCTTCCTTCACGACATTCAACAGACCTTGCATTCCTTTGGCGAGAGGGG
AAAGACCCCTAGGAATGCTCGTCAAGAAGACAGGGCCAGGTTTCCGGGCCCTCACATTGCCAAAAGACGG
CAATATGGTGGAAAATAACATATAGACAAACGCACACCGGCCTTATTCCAAGCGGCTTCGGCCAGTAACG
TTAGGGGGGGGGGAGGGAGAGGGGCGGATCCTCAGTTACTCATGCATACGCGTCATATGGGCCGCGGATC
CGATTTATCGAACCACTTTGTACAAGAAAGTTGGGCATCAGGTGCTATCCAGGCCCAGCAGCGGGTTCGG
AATCGGTTTGCCATAGTCTTCGACCCAACCATTCTCAGATATGCGTTTCTCATCCACTTGGCTGAACAGT
TCGTCCATATCGGCCATATACTTGTCGTGCTTTGCCTCGATGCAGGCTTGCTGTGCTCTGATATGCCCGT
CGTCTTCATGGCCTTCGTGATTTCGCTGGCATTCTTCGAGTTCTCGCTCGCGTTCGGCGGCTATGAGCCT
GGTGAGATAAGAATGCAGCTCGGATTCCTGATGAATTCTCCGTTCCTCGATAGAATTCCACCGTTTTTTT
TTAGCGATTCTCAGAGCGGATGGTATATCATCGCCAAAATTCAACCGTTGCTCCTTAGCGAGGGAGTATG
CTCTTTGGAGGTTTGCAATGGCTTCGTCGTAAGACTCCATTTCGAGTTGGCATTGCCCAAGGAAAAAATG
TGCTTTGACAGACTGTCCGTCAAGCTCCAAAGCTCGGCGGCAATCAGCCAAAGCTTGTTCAGGTTGCTGC
ATCTTCAAATAACAGAGAGCTCGGTTGGTATAATACACGGCGACGAGTGGGTTCCTGGTGATGGCTCTGC
CATAACAGGCGGCTGCCTCTGGGTACTTGCGCCCAACAAACAGCCTGTTTCCTTGTTCCTTCAATTCTTG
AGCTGAAGGGCTTTTGTCAGGTGACCCACCTCCGCCAGTCCCAAGGCGTGCTCCGCCTTCTTTTTCCTCT
TTACCTTTCATGCCAACTTTTTTGTACAAACTTGTTTGATAAATTCGAACCGGTGGATCCGTCGACGGTA
TCGATAAGCTTGATTCGACCGGCCGACTCAGTCTGTCGGAGGACTGGCGCGCCGAGTGAGGGGTTGTGAG
CTCTTTTATAGAGCTCGGGAAGCAGAAGCGCGCGAACAGAAGCGAGAAGCAGGCTGATTGGTTAATTCAA
ATAAGGCGCAGGGTCATTTCAGGTCCTTGGGGGAGCCTGGAAACATCTGATGGGTCTTAAGAAACTGCTG
AGGGTTGGGCCATATCTGGGGACCATCTGTTCTTGGCCTCGGGCCGGGGCCGAAACTGCGGTGACCATCT
GTTCTTGGCCCCGGGCCGGGGCCGAAACTGCTCACCGCAGATATCCTGTTTGGCCCAACGTTAGCTATTT
TCATGTACCCGCCCTTGATCTGAACTTCTCTATTCTTGGTTTGGTATTTTTCCATGCCTTGCAAAATGGC
GTTACTGCAGCTAGCTCGAGGCTAGTCTCGTGATCGATAAAATTTTGAATTTTTGTAATTTGTTTTTGTA
ATTCTTTAGTTTGTATGTCTGTTGCTATTATGTCTACTATTCTTTCCCCTGCACTGTACCCCCCAATCCC
CCCTTTTCTTTTAAAAGTTAACCGATACCGTCGAGATCCGTTCACTAATCGAATGGATCTGTCTCTGTCT
CTCTCTCCACCTTCTTCTTCTATTCCTTCGGGCCTGTCGGGTCCCCTCGGGGTTGGGAGGTGGGTCTGAA
ACGATAATGGTGAATATCCCTGCCTAACTCTATTCACTATAGAAAGTACAGCAAAAACTATTCTTAAACC
TACCAAGCCTCCTACTATCATTATGAATAATTTTATATACCACAGCCAATTTGTTATGTTAAACCAATTC
CACAAACTTGCCCATTTATCTAATTCCAATAATTCTTGTTCATTCTTTTCTTGCTGGTTTTGCGATTCTT
CAATTAAGGAGTGTATTAAGCTTGTGTAATTGTTAATTTCTCTGTCCCACTCCATCCAGGTCGTGTGATT
CCAAATCTGTTCCAGAGATTTATTACTCCAACTAGCATTCCAAGGCACAGCAGTGGTGCAAATGAGTTTT
CCAGAGCAACCCCAAATCCCCAGGAGCTGTTGATCCTTTAGGTATCTTTCCACAGCCAGGATTCTTGCCT
GGAGCTGCTTGATGCCCCAGACTGTGAGTTGCAACAGATGCTGTTGCGCCTCAATAGCCCTCAGCAAATT
GTTCTGCTGCTGCACTATACCAGACAATAATTGTCTGGCCTGTACCGTCAGCGTCATTGACGCTGCGCCC
ATAGTGCTTCCTGCTGCTCCCAAGAACCCAAGGAACAAAGCTCCTATTCCCACTGCTCTTTTTTCTCTCT
GCACCACTCTTCTCTTTGCCTTGGTGGGTGCTACTCCTAATGGTTCAATTTTTACTACTTTATATTTATA
TAATTCACTTCTCCAATTGTCCCTCATATCTCCTCCTCCAGGTCTGAAGATCAGCGGCCGCTTGCTGTGC
GGTGGTCTTACTTTTGTTTTGCTCTTCCTCTA
